>Addgene plasmid #16984 | XP6 Banded hh | addgene partial sequence | sequence record 23223 | T7 5'-TAATACGACTCACTATAGGG-3'
GCTCTAGACTAGTGGATCCCCCGGGCTGCAGGAATTCCTTGGCCATTTCTGTCATGAACCAGTGGCCTGG
AGTTAAACTGAGAGTGACAGAAGGCTGGGATGAGGATGGACACCATTTCGAAGAATCCTTGCACTACGAG
GGGCGTGCAGTCGACATCACCACATCAGACCGGGATCGCAATAAGTACGGAATGCTGGCTAGGCTGGCAG
TGGAAGCTGGATTTGACTGGGTCTACTATGAGTCCAAAGCCCATATCCATTGCTCGGTGAAGTCAGAACA
TTCTGCCGCTGCCAAGACTGGAGGCTGTTTCCCAGGAGAGGCACTGGCCACATTGGAGTCTGGTGAGAAG
ATACCAGTTTCTCAGCTGAGCCCAGGCCTACGTGTCCTGGCTATGGACAACAGTGGGAGGCCAACGTACA
GTGACTTTTTGAGCTTTTTAGATCACAGTCCCAAAGAAGAGCACATGTTCCAGGTTATAAAGACTCAAGA
CCCACACCGTCGTTTGTTCTTAACACCAGCCCATTTGATCTTTGTTTCGGACAATTATTCCACACCAGCT
TCGGAATTCCAGGCAGTATTTGCAAGCAGTGTAAGGCCAGGGCAATATATTCTAGTATCAAATGTGGTGG
GGCTGATACCTGCTAAAGTAAGGTCAGTAAATACGCAGACAAACTATGGGGCTTATGCTCCTCTAACTCA
GCATGGGACACTCGTGGTAGATGAATGTGGTTGTGTCCTGTTTTGCCCTGGTACAGAAACAGAGGCTAGC
CCAAATTTGTTATTGGCCTCTCCGGGTACTCTACAAT
