[The description below was written by a language model from this plasmid's Addgene catalogue record.]
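Description:
XP6 Banded hh is a cDNA clone of Xenopus laevis banded hedgehog (banded hh, the frog ihh gene, also recorded as bhh or X-hh) carried in the pBluescript KS phagemid backbone. The roughly 2.5 kb insert sits in a backbone of about 3 kb as an EcoRI fragment, and both flanking EcoRI sites remain intact, so the insert can be released as a single piece. The plasmid is maintained in E. coli at high copy number under ampicillin selection. Although it is catalogued as a bacterial expression vector, the record gives no indication that it is used for protein production. pBluescript is a general cloning and in vitro transcription vector whose polylinker is flanked by opposing T7 and T3 phage RNA polymerase promoters, and these same sites are listed as the sequencing primer positions for the 5′ and 3′ ends of the insert.

The depositor's notes present the clone as a template for riboprobe synthesis. Antisense banded hedgehog RNA is made by linearizing the plasmid with BamHI and transcribing from the T3 promoter, which implies that the cDNA lies in the sense direction relative to T7. Such antisense transcripts are typically used as in situ hybridization probes to map hedgehog gene expression in Xenopus embryos. The record does not name a specific application beyond antisense generation. The comments refer to the banded hedgehog clone by a different internal clone name. They also describe companion clones for Xenopus sonic and cephalic hedgehog, which are separate constructs and not part of this plasmid. No feature table was supplied, so the extent of coding versus untranslated sequence in the insert is not stated.
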