Addgene plasmid #16984: XP6 Banded hh
Depositing lab: Randall Moon. Depositing organization: University of Washington.
Backbone
  Vector backbone: pBluescript KS
  Backbone manufacturer: Stratagene
  Backbone size w/o insert (bp): 3000
  Vector type: Bacterial Expression
Growth in bacteria
  Bacterial resistance: Ampicillin, 100 μg/mL
  Growth temperature: 37°C
  Growth strain: DH5alpha
  Copy number: High Copy
Gene/Insert
  Gene/Insert name: banded hedgehog (alt name: banded hh)
  Species: X. laevis (frog)
  Insert size (bp): 2500
  Entrez Gene: ihh (a.k.a. bhh, X-hh, bhh-a)
  Cloning method: Restriction Enzyme; 5′ cloning site EcoRI (not destroyed); 3′ cloning site EcoRI (not destroyed)
  Sequencing primers: 5′ T7; 3′ T3
Terms and licenses: Academic/Nonprofit Terms; Industry Terms: Not Available to Industry
Depositor comments: Xenopus Hedgehog. Antisense are generated as listed: Xenopus banded hedgehog: Linearize clone XIL in Bluescript KS with BamH1 and transcribe with T3. This is a ~2.5 Kb EcoR1 insert. Xenopus sonic hedgehog: Linearize clone X32 in Bluescript KS with Bam H1 and transcribe with T3. This is a ~2.5 Kb EcoR1 insert. Xenopus cephalic hedgehog:Linearize clone X30 in pT7TS with Sal 1 and transcribe with T7.
How to cite: XP6 Banded hh was a gift from Randall Moon (Addgene plasmid # 16984 ; http://n2t.net/addgene:16984 ; RRID:Addgene_16984)
